>Addgene plasmid #69931 | pT7_circRAJ31 | depositor full sequence | sequence record 124221 | pT7_circRAJ31 full sequence
CTGCAGTCCGGCAAAAAAACGGCAAGGTGTCACCACCCTGCCCTTTTTCTTTAAAACCGAAAAGATTACT
TCGCGTTATGCAGGCTTCCTCGCTCACTGACTCGCTGCGCTCGGTCGTTCGGCTGCGGCGAGCGGTATCA
GCTCACTCAAAGGCGGTAATACGGTTATCCACAGAATCAGGGGATAACGCAGGAAAGAACATGTGAGCAA
AAGGCCAGCAAAAGGCCAGGAACCGTAAAAAGGCCGCGTTGCTGGCGTTTTTCCACAGGCTCCGCCCCCC
TGACGAGCATCACAAAAATCGACGCTCAAGTCAGAGGTGGCGAAACCCGACAGGACTATAAAGATACCAG
GCGTTTCCCCCTGGAAGCTCCCTCGTGCGCTCTCCTGTTCCGACCCTGCCGCTTACCGGATACCTGTCCG
CCTTTCTCCCTTCGGGAAGCGTGGCGCTTTCTCATAGCTCACGCTGTAGGTATCTCAGTTCGGTGTAGGT
CGTTCGCTCCAAGCTGGGCTGTGTGCACGAACCCCCCGTTCAGCCCGACCGCTGCGCCTTATCCGGTAAC
TATCGTCTTGAGTCCAACCCGGTAAGACACGACTTATCGCCACTGGCAGCAGCCACTGGTAACAGGATTA
GCAGAGCGAGGTATGTAGGCGGTGCTACAGAGTTCTTGAAGTGGTGGCCTAACTACGGCTACACTAGAAG
AACAGTATTTGGTATCTGCGCTCTGCTGAAGCCAGTTACCTTCGGAAAAAGAGTTGGTAGCTCTTGATCC
GGCAAACAAACCACCGCTGGTAGCGGTGGTTTTTTTGTTTGCAAGCAGCAGATTACGCGCAGAAAAAAAG
GATCTCAAGAAGATCCTTTGATCTTTTCTACGGGGTCTGACGCTCAGTGGAACGAAAACTCACGTTAAGG
GATTTTGGTCATGAGATTATCAAAAAGGATCTTCACCTAGATCCTTTTAAATTAAAAATGAAGTTTTAAA
TCAATCTAAAGTATATATGAGTAAACTTGGTCTGACAGCTCGAGGCTTGGATTCTCACCAATAAAAAACG
CCCGGCGGCAACCGAGCGTTCTGAACAAATCCAGATGGAGTTCTGAGGTCATTACTGGATCTATCAACAG
GAGTCCAAGCGAGCTCGATATCAAATTACGCCCCGCCCTGCCACTCATCGCAGTACTGTTGTAATTCATT
AAGCATTCTGCCGACATGGAAGCCATCACAAACGGCATGATGAACCTGAATCGCCAGCGGCATCAGCACC
TTGTCGCCTTGCGTATAATATTTGCCCATGGTGAAAACGGGGGCGAAGAAGTTGTCCATATTGGCCACGT
TTAAATCAAAACTGGTGAAACTCACCCAGGGATTGGCTGAGACGAAAAACATATTCTCAATAAACCCTTT
AGGGAAATAGGCCAGGTTTTCACCGTAACACGCCACATCTTGCGAATATATGTGTAGAAACTGCCGGAAA
TCGTCGTGGTATTCACTCCAGAGCGATGAAAACGTTTCAGTTTGCTCATGGAAAACGGTGTAACAAGGGT
GAACACTATCCCATATCACCAGCTCACCGTCTTTCATTGCCATACGAAATTCCGGATGAGCATTCATCAG
GCGGGCAAGAATGTGAATAAAGGCCGGATAAAACTTGTGCTTATTTTTCTTTACGGTCTTTAAAAAGGCC
GTAATATCCAGCTGAACGGTCTGGTTATAGGTACATTGAGCAACTGACTGAAATGCCTCAAAATGTTCTT
TACGATGCCATTGGGATATATCAACGGTGGTATATCCAGTGATTTTTTTCTCCATTTTAGCTTCCTTAGC
TCCTGAAAATCTCGATAACTCAAAAAATACGCCCGGTAGTGATCTTATTTCATTATGGTGAAAGTTGGAA
CCTCTTACGTGCCCGATCAACTCGAGTGCCACCTGACGTCTAAGAAACCATTATTATCATGACATTAACC
TATAAAAATAGGCGTATCACGAGGCAGAATTTCAGATAAAAAAAATCCTTAGCTTTCGCTAAGGATGATT
TCTGGAATTCTAATACGACTCACTATAGGGTCTAGAGGTTCTACATAAATGCCTAACGACTATCCCTTTG
GGGAGTAGGGTCAAGTGACTCGAAACGATAGACAACTTGCTTTAACAAGTTGGAGATATAGTCTGCTCTG
CATGGTGACATGCAGCTGGATATAATTCCGGGGTAAGATTAACGACCTTATCTGAACATAATGCTACCGT
TTAATATTCCTAGGGGATCAATATTAAGCTTTACCGTCGTCTCATCCGCAATTAAGTCCCTATCCGCTGT
CACTGTATTGGTCTGCTAGCATGTTTTCTTGGGTTAATTGAGGCCTGAGTATAAGGTGACTTATACTTGT
AATCTATCTAAACGGGGAACCTCTCTAGTAGACAATCCCGTGCTAAATTGTAGGACTCAATTGCTAGCAT
AACCCCTTGGGGCCTCTAAACGGGTCTTGAGGGGTTTTTTG
Features (pLannotate 1.2.2; 8 found; start..end, strand, type, name):
     14..65      +  terminator     his operon terminator (fragment): This putative transcriptin terminator from the E. coli his operon has a 2-bp deletion introduced during synthesis. Its efficiency has not been determined.
    260..848     -  rep_origin     ori: high-copy-number ColE1/pMB1/pBR322/pUC origin of replication
   1031..1125    -  terminator     lambda t0 terminator: transcription terminator from phage lambda
   1149..1805    -  CDS            cat: CAT_ECOLX - Experimental evidence at protein level: Swiss-Prot protein existence level 1. This enzyme is an effector of chloramphenicol resistance in bacteria. From Escherichia coli. This protein is used as a marker in many commonly used cloning vectors, such as pACYC184.
   1806..1903    -  promoter       cat promoter: promoter of the E. coli cat gene encoding chloramphenicol acetyltransferase
   1989..2032    -  terminator     bacterial terminator: putative bacterial transcription terminator
   2041..2059    +  promoter       T7 promoter: promoter for bacteriophage T7 RNA polymerase
   2444..2491    +  terminator     T7 terminator: transcription terminator for bacteriophage T7 RNA polymerase
