[The description below was written by a language model from this plasmid's Addgene catalogue record and pLannotate feature annotations shown in this document.]
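Description:
pT7_circRAJ31 is a small synthetic-biology plasmid built on the pSB1C3 BioBrick backbone from the Registry of Standard Biological Parts and intended for use in Escherichia coli. It replicates from a high-copy ColE1/pUC-type origin and is selected with chloramphenicol through a cat (chloramphenicol acetyltransferase) gene driven by its native cat promoter and followed by the lambda t0 terminator. The cloning region is insulated by the backbone's flanking terminators, annotated here as a his operon terminator fragment and a putative bacterial terminator. The catalogue's size fields appear to be swapped or inconsistent: the backbone is listed at 2491 bp and the total at 2040 bp, whereas the deposited full sequence is 2,491 nt. That length fits a roughly 2 kb backbone plus the 451 bp insert.

The payload is a synthetic transcription unit bounded by a T7 promoter and a T7 terminator, so expression requires a host that supplies T7 RNA polymerase. Between these elements lies the RAJ31 riboregulator, a small regulatory RNA, embedded in a permuted intron-exon (PIE) ribozyme scaffold. In this arrangement the halves of a self-splicing intron are rearranged around the sequence of interest, so that autocatalytic splicing of the transcript joins the ends of the enclosed RNA and releases it as a covalently closed circle. The automated feature table does not annotate the riboregulator or the ribozyme segments, leaving the region between promoter and terminator unlabelled, and the depositor points to the GenBank file for full annotation. The construct was made for work on engineering a circular riboregulator in E. coli, that is, producing a circularised form of a regulatory RNA in vivo.
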