Addgene plasmid #69931: pT7_circRAJ31
Purpose: Expresses RAJ31 riboregulator encased in a permuted intron exon ribozyme, which circularises the riboregulator. Under control of a T7 promoter.
Depositing lab: Alfonso Jaramillo. Depositing organization: University of Warwick. Publication: Engineering a Circular Riboregulator in Escherichia coli. Rostain W, Shen S, Cordero T, Rodrigo G, Jaramillo A. Biodes Res. 2020 Sep 12;2020:1916789. doi: 10.34133/2020/1916789. eCollection 2020. PubMed 37849901.
Backbone
  Vector backbone: pSB1C3
  Backbone manufacturer: Registry of Standard Biological Parts
  Backbone size w/o insert (bp): 2491
  Total vector size (bp): 2040
  Vector type: Synthetic Biology
Growth in bacteria
  Bacterial resistance: Chloramphenicol, 25 μg/mL
  Growth temperature: 37°C
  Growth strain: Top10
  Copy number: High Copy
Gene/Insert
  Gene/Insert name: pT7_circRAJ31
  Species: Synthetic
  Insert size (bp): 451
  Promoter: T7
  Cloning method: Unknown
  Sequencing primers: 5′ tgccacctgacgtctaagaa; 3′ attaccgcctttgagtgagc
Terms and licenses: Academic/Nonprofit Terms; Industry Terms: Not Available to Industry
Depositor comments: Engineering a circular riboregulator in Escherichia coli - Rostain et al. Please check Genbank file for complete annotation.
How to cite: pT7_circRAJ31 was a gift from Alfonso Jaramillo (Addgene plasmid # 69931 ; http://n2t.net/addgene:69931 ; RRID:Addgene_69931)
