>Addgene plasmid #69931 | pT7_circRAJ31 | depositor partial sequence | sequence record 124222 | pT7_circRAJ31
TAATACGACTCACTATAGGGTCTAGAGGTTCTACATAAATGCCTAACGACTATCCCTTTGGGGAGTAGGG
TCAAGTGACTCGAAACGATAGACAACTTGCTTTAACAAGTTGGAGATATAGTCTGCTCTGCATGGTGACA
TGCAGCTGGATATAATTCCGGGGTAAGATTAACGACCTTATCTGAACATAATGCTACCGTTTAATATTCC
TAGGGGATCAATATTAAGCTTTACCGTCGTCTCATCCGCAATTAAGTCCCTATCCGCTGTCACTGTATTG
GTCTGCTAGCATGTTTTCTTGGGTTAATTGAGGCCTGAGTATAAGGTGACTTATACTTGTAATCTATCTA
AACGGGGAACCTCTCTAGTAGACAATCCCGTGCTAAATTGTAGGACTCAATTGCTAGCATAACCCCTTGG
GGCCTCTAAACGGGTCTTGAGGGGTTTTTTG
