>Addgene plasmid #69931 | pT7_circRAJ31 | addgene partial sequence | sequence record 136405 | MoCloR 5'-gccacctgacgtctaagaaacc-3'
GGCGTATCACGAGGCAGAATTTCAGATAAAAAAAATCCTTAGCTTTCGCTAAGGATGATTTCTGGAATTC
TAATACGACTCACTATAGGGTCTAGAGGTTCTACATAAATGCCTAACGACTATCCCTTTGGGGAGTAGGG
TCAAGTGACTCGAAACGATAGACAACTTGCTTTAACAAGTTGGAGATATAGTCTGCTCTGCATGGTGACA
TGCAGCTGGATATAATTCCGGGGTAAGATTAACGACCTTATCTGAACATAATGCTACCGTTTAATATTCC
TAGGGGATCAATATTAAGCTTTACCGTCGTCTCATCCGCAATTAAGTCCCTATCCGCTGTCACTGTATTG
GTCTGCTAGCATGTTTTCTTGGGTTAATTGAGGCCTGAGTATAAGGTGACTTATACTTGTAATCTATCTA
AACGGGGAACCTCTCTAGTAGACAATCCCGTGCTAAATTGTAGGACTCAATTGCTAGCATAACCCCTTGG
GGCCTCTAAACGGGTCTTGAGGGGTTTTTTGCTGCAGTCCGGCAAAAAAACGGCAAGGTGTCACCACCCT
GCCCTTTTTCTTTAAAACCGAAAAGATTACTTCGCGTTATGCAGGCTTCCTCGCTCACTGACTCGCTGCG
CTCGGTCGTTCGGCTGCGGCGAGCGGTATCAGCTCACTCAAAGGCGGTAATACGGTTATCCACAGAATCA
GGGGATAACGCAGGAAAGAACATGTGAGCAAA
