>Addgene plasmid #69931 | pT7_circRAJ31 | addgene partial sequence | sequence record 136443 | L4440 5'-AGCGAGTCAGTGAGCGAG-3'
AGGGCAGGGTGGTGACACCTTGCCGTTTTTTTGCCGGACTGCAGCAAAAAACCCCTCAAGACCCGTTTAG
AGGCCCCAAGGGGTTATGCTAGCAATTGAGTCCTACAATTTAGCACGGGATTGTCTACTAGAGAGGTTCC
CCGTTTAGATAGATTACAAGTATAAGTCACCTTATACTCAGGCCTCAATTAACCCAAGAAAACATGCTAG
CAGACCAATACAGTGACAGCGGATAGGGACTTAATTGCGGATGAGACGACGGTAAAGCTTAATATTGATC
CCCTAGGAATATTAAACGGTAGCATTATGTTCAGATAAGGTCGTTAATCTTACCCCGGAATTATATCCAG
CTGCATGTCACCATGCAGAGCAGACTATATCTCCAACTTGTTAAAGCAAGTTGTCTATCGTTTCGAGTCA
CTTGACCCTACTCCCCAAAGGGATAGTCGTTAGGCATTTATGTAGAACCTCTAGACCCTATAGTGAGTCG
TATTAGAATTCCAGAAATCATCCTTAGCGAAAGCTAAGGATTTTTTTTATCTGAAATTCTGCCTCGTGAT
ACGCCTATTTTTATAGGTTAATGTCATGATAATAATGGTTTCTTAGACGTCAGGTGGCACTCGAGTTGAT
CGGGCACGTAAGAGGTTCCAACTTTCACCATAATGAAATAAGATCACTACCGGGCGTATTTTTTGAGTTA
TCGAGATTTTCAGGAGCTAAGGAAGCTAAAATGGAGAAAAAAATCACTGGATATACCACCGTTGATATAT
CCCAATGGCATCGTAAAGAACATTTTGAGGCATTTCAGTCAGTTGCTCAATGTACCTATAACCAG
